>Addgene plasmid #140733 | FUG-PtenH93R | addgene full sequence | sequence record 296096 | Addgene NGS Result
GTCGACGGATCGGGAGATCTCCCGATCCCCTATGGTGCACTCTCAGTACAATCTGCTCTGATGCCGCATA
GTTAAGCCAGTATCTGCTCCCTGCTTGTGTGTTGGAGGTCGCTGAGTAGTGCGCGAGCAAAATTTAAGCT
ACAACAAGGCAAGGCTTGACCGACAATTGCATGAAGAATCTGCTTAGGGTTAGGCGTTTTGCGCTGCTTC
GCGATGTACGGGCCAGATATACGCGTTGACATTGATTATTGACTAGTTATTAATAGTAATCAATTACGGG
GTCATTAGTTCATAGCCCATATATGGAGTTCCGCGTTACATAACTTACGGTAAATGGCCCGCCTGGCTGA
CCGCCCAACGACCCCCGCCCATTGACGTCAATAATGACGTATGTTCCCATAGTAACGCCAATAGGGACTT
TCCATTGACGTCAATGGGTGGAGTATTTACGGTAAACTGCCCACTTGGCAGTACATCAAGTGTATCATAT
GCCAAGTACGCCCCCTATTGACGTCAATGACGGTAAATGGCCCGCCTGGCATTATGCCCAGTACATGACC
TTATGGGACTTTCCTACTTGGCAGTACATCTACGTATTAGTCATCGCTATTACCATGGTGATGCGGTTTT
GGCAGTACATCAATGGGCGTGGATAGCGGTTTGACTCACGGGGATTTCCAAGTCTCCACCCCATTGACGT
CAATGGGAGTTTGTTTTGGCACCAAAATCAACGGGACTTTCCAAAATGTCGTAACAACTCCGCCCCATTG
ACGCAAATGGGCGGTAGGCGTGTACGGTGGGAGGTCTATATAAGCAGCGCGTTTTGCCTGTACTGGGTCT
CTCTGGTTAGACCAGATCTGAGCCTGGGAGCTCTCTGGCTAACTAGGGAACCCACTGCTTAAGCCTCAAT
AAAGCTTGCCTTGAGTGCTTCAAGTAGTGTGTGCCCGTCTGTTGTGTGACTCTGGTAACTAGAGATCCCT
CAGACCCTTTTAGTCAGTGTGGAAAATCTCTAGCAGTGGCGCCCGAACAGGGACTTGAAAGCGAAAGGGA
AACCAGAGGAGCTCTCTCGACGCAGGACTCGGCTTGCTGAAGCGCGCACGGCAAGAGGCGAGGGGCGGCG
ACTGGTGAGTACGCCAAAAATTTTGACTAGCGGAGGCTAGAAGGAGAGAGATGGGTGCGAGAGCGTCAGT
ATTAAGCGGGGGAGAATTAGATCGCGATGGGAAAAAATTCGGTTAAGGCCAGGGGGAAAGAAAAAATATA
AATTAAAACATATAGTATGGGCAAGCAGGGAGCTAGAACGATTCGCAGTTAATCCTGGCCTGTTAGAAAC
ATCAGAAGGCTGTAGACAAATACTGGGACAGCTACAACCATCCCTTCAGACAGGATCAGAAGAACTTAGA
TCATTATATAATACAGTAGCAACCCTCTATTGTGTGCATCAAAGGATAGAGATAAAAGACACCAAGGAAG
CTTTAGACAAGATAGAGGAAGAGCAAAACAAAAGTAAGACCACCGCACAGCAAGCGGCCGCTGATCTTCA
GACCTGGAGGAGGAGATATGAGGGACAATTGGAGAAGTGAATTATATAAATATAAAGTAGTAAAAATTGA
ACCATTAGGAGTAGCACCCACCAAGGCAAAGAGAAGAGTGGTGCAGAGAGAAAAAAGAGCAGTGGGAATA
GGAGCTTTGTTCCTTGGGTTCTTGGGAGCAGCAGGAAGCACTATGGGCGCAGCGTCAATGACGCTGACGG
TACAGGCCAGACAATTATTGTCTGGTATAGTGCAGCAGCAGAACAATTTGCTGAGGGCTATTGAGGCGCA
ACAGCATCTGTTGCAACTCACAGTCTGGGGCATCAAGCAGCTCCAGGCAAGAATCCTGGCTGTGGAAAGA
TACCTAAAGGATCAACAGCTCCTGGGGATTTGGGGTTGCTCTGGAAAACTCATTTGCACCACTGCTGTGC
CTTGGAATGCTAGTTGGAGTAATAAATCTCTGGAACAGATTTGGAATCACACGACCTGGATGGAGTGGGA
CAGAGAAATTAACAATTACACAAGCTTAATACACTCCTTAATTGAAGAATCGCAAAACCAGCAAGAAAAG
AATGAACAAGAATTATTGGAATTAGATAAATGGGCAAGTTTGTGGAATTGGTTTAACATAACAAATTGGC
TGTGGTATATAAAATTATTCATAATGATAGTAGGAGGCTTGGTAGGTTTAAGAATAGTTTTTGCTGTACT
TTCTATAGTGAATAGAGTTAGGCAGGGATATTCACCATTATCGTTTCAGACCCACCTCCCAACCCCGAGG
GGACCCGACAGGCCCGAAGGAATAGAAGAAGAAGGTGGAGAGAGAGACAGAGACAGATCCATTCGATTAG
TGAACGGATCGGCACTGCGTGCGCCAATTCTGCAGACAAATGGCAGTATTCATCCACAATTTTAAAAGAA
AAGGGGGGATTGGGGGGTACAGTGCAGGGGAAAGAATAGTAGACATAATAGCAACAGACATACAAACTAA
AGAATTACAAAAACAAATTACAAAAATTCAAAATTTTCGGGTTTATTACAGGGACAGCAGAGATCCAGTT
TGGTTAATCGCATGCTAGCTAGTTCGAACCTTAATTAACCCGTGTCGGCTCCAGATCTGGCCTCCGCGCC
GGGTTTTGGCGCCTCCCGCGGGCGCCCCCCTCCTCACGGCGAGCGCTGCCACGTCAGACGAAGGGCGCAG
CGAGCGTCCTGATCCTTCCGCCCGGACGCTCAGGACAGCGGCCCGCTGCTCATAAGACTCGGCCTTAGAA
CCCCAGTATCAGCAGAAGGACATTTTAGGACGGGACTTGGGTGACTCTAGGGCACTGGTTTTCTTTCCAG
AGAGCGGAACAGGCGAGGAAAAGTAGTCCCTTCTCGGCGATTCTGCGGAGGGATCTCCGTGGGGCGGTGA
ACGCCGATGATTATATAAGGACGCGCCGGGTGTGGCACAGCTAGTTCCGTCGCAGCCGGGATTTGGGTCG
CGGTTCTTGTTTGTGGATCGCTGTGATCGTCACTTGGTGAGTAGCGGGCTGCTGGGCTGGCCGGGGCTTT
CGTGGCCGCCGGGCCGCTCGGTGGGACGGAAGCGTGTGGAGAGACCGCCAAGGGCTGTAGTCTGGGTCCG
CGAGCAAGGTTGCCCTGAACTGGGGGTTGGGGGGAGCGCAGCAAAATGGCGGCTGTTCCCGAGTCTTGAA
TGGAAGACGCTTGTGAGGCGGGCTGTGAGGTCGTTGAAACAAGGTGGGGGGCATGGTGGGCGGCAAGAAC
CCAAGGTCTTGAGGCCTTCGCTAATGCGGGAAAGCTCTTATTCGGGTGAGATGGGCTGGGGCACCATCTG
GGGACCCTGACGTGAAGTTTGTCACTGACTGGAGAACTCGGTTTGTCGTCTGTTGCGGGGGCGGCAGTTA
TGGCGGTGCCGTTGGGCAGTGCACCCGTACCTTTGGGAGCGCGCGCCCTCGTCGTGTCGTGACGTCACCC
GTTCTGTTGGCTTATAATGCAGGGTGGGGCCACCTGCCGGTAGGTGTGCGGTAGGCTTTTCTCCGTCGCA
GGACGCAGGGTTCGGGCCTAGGGTAGGCTCTCCTGAATCGACAGGCGCCGGACCTCTGGTGAGGGGAGGG
ATAAGTGAGGCGTCAGTTTCTTTGGTCGGTTTTATGTACCTATCTTCTTAAGTAGCTGAAGCTCCGGTTT
TGAACTATGCGCTCGGGGTTGGCGAGTGTGTTTTGTGAAGTTTTTTAGGCACCTTTTGAAATGTAATCAT
TTGGGTCAATATGTAATTTTCAGTGTTAGACTAGTAAATTGTCCGCTAAATTCTGGCCGTTTTTGGCTTT
TTTGTTAGACGAAGCTTGGGCTGCAGGTCGACTCTAGAGGATCCCCGGGTACCGGTCGCCACCATGGTGA
GCAAGGGCGAGGAGCTGTTCACCGGGGTGGTGCCCATCCTGGTCGAGCTGGACGGCGACGTAAACGGCCA
CAAGTTCAGCGTGTCCGGCGAGGGCGAGGGCGATGCCACCTACGGCAAGCTGACCCTGAAGTTCATCTGC
ACCACCGGCAAGCTGCCCGTGCCCTGGCCCACCCTCGTGACCACCCTGACCTACGGCGTGCAGTGCTTCA
GCCGCTACCCCGACCACATGAAGCAGCACGACTTCTTCAAGTCCGCCATGCCCGAAGGCTACGTCCAGGA
GCGCACCATCTTCTTCAAGGACGACGGCAACTACAAGACCCGCGCCGAGGTGAAGTTCGAGGGCGACACC
CTGGTGAACCGCATCGAGCTGAAGGGCATCGACTTCAAGGAGGACGGCAACATCCTGGGGCACAAGCTGG
AGTACAACTACAACAGCCACAACGTCTATATCATGGCCGACAAGCAGAAGAACGGCATCAAGGTGAACTT
CAAGATCCGCCACAACATCGAGGACGGCAGCGTGCAGCTCGCCGACCACTACCAGCAGAACACCCCCATC
GGCGACGGCCCCGTGCTGCTGCCCGACAACCACTACCTGAGCACCCAGTCCGCCCTGAGCAAAGACCCCA
ACGAGAAGCGCGATCACATGGTCCTGCTGGAGTTCGTGACCGCCGCCGGGATCACTCTCGGCATGGACGA
GCTGTACAAGAAAGGATCCATGACAGCAATCATCAAAGAGATCGTTAGCAGAAACAAAAGGAGATATCAA
GAGGATGGATTCGACTTAGACTTGACCTATATTTATCCAAACATTATTGCTATGGGATTTCCTGCAGAAA
GACTTGAAGGCGTATACAGGAACAATATTGATGATGTAGTAAGGTTTTTGGATTCAAAGCATAAAAACCA
TTACAAGATATACAATCTTTGTGCTGAAAGACATTATGACACCGCCAAATTTAATTGCAGAGTTGCACAA
TATCCTTTTGAAGACCGTAACCCACCACAGCTAGAACTTATCAAACCCTTTTGTGAAGATCTTGACCAAT
GGCTAAGTGAAGATGACAATCATGTTGCAGCAATTCACTGTAAAGCTGGAAAGGGACGAACTGGTGTAAT
GATATGTGCATATTTATTACATCGGGGCAAATTTTTAAAGGCACAAGAGGCCCTAGATTTCTATGGGGAA
GTAAGGACCAGAGACAAAAAGGGAGTAACTATTCCCAGTCAGAGGCGCTATGTGTATTATTATAGCTACC
TGTTAAAGAATCATCTGGATTATAGACCAGTGGCACTGTTGTTTCACAAGATGATGTTTGAAACTATTCC
AATGTTCAGTGGCGGAACTTGCAATCCTCAGTTTGTGGTCTGCCAGCTAAAGGTCAAAATTTACTCGTCC
AATTCAGGACCCACACGACGGGAAGACAAGTTCATGTACTTTGAGTTCCCTCAGCCGTTACCTGTGTGTG
GTGATATCAAAGTAGAGTTCTTCCACAAACAGAACAAGATGCTAAAAAAGGACAAAATGTTTCACTTTTG
GGTAAATACATTCTTCATACCAGGACCAGAGGAAACCTCAGAAAAAGTAGAAAATGGAAGTCTATGTGAT
CAAGAAATCGATAGCATTTGCAGTATAGAGCGTGCAGATAATGACAAGGAATATCTAGTACTTACTTTAA
CAAAAAATGATCTTGACAAAGCAAATAAAGACAAAGCCAACCGATACTTTTCTCCAAATTTTAAGGTGAA
GCTGTACTTCACAAAAACAGTAGAGGAGCCGTCAAATCCAGAGGCTAGCAGTTCAACTTCTGTAACACCA
GATGTTAGTGACAATGAACCTGATCATTATAGATATTCTGACACCACTGACTCTGATCCAGAGAATGAAC
CTTTTGATGAAGATCAGCATACACAAATTACAAAAGTCTGAGAATTCGATATCAAGCTTATCGATAATCA
ACCTCTGGATTACAAAATTTGTGAAAGATTGACTGGTATTCTTAACTATGTTGCTCCTTTTACGCTATGT
GGATACGCTGCTTTAATGCCTTTGTATCATGCTATTGCTTCCCGTATGGCTTTCATTTTCTCCTCCTTGT
ATAAATCCTGGTTGCTGTCTCTTTATGAGGAGTTGTGGCCCGTTGTCAGGCAACGTGGCGTGGTGTGCAC
TGTGTTTGCTGACGCAACCCCCACTGGTTGGGGCATTGCCACCACCTGTCAGCTCCTTTCCGGGACTTTC
GCTTTCCCCCTCCCTATTGCCACGGCGGAACTCATCGCCGCCTGCCTTGCCCGCTGCTGGACAGGGGCTC
GGCTGTTGGGCACTGACAATTCCGTGGTGTTGTCGGGGAAATCATCGTCCTTTCCTTGGCTGCTCGCCTG
TGTTGCCACCTGGATTCTGCGCGGGACGTCCTTCTGCTACGTCCCTTCGGCCCTCAATCCAGCGGACCTT
CCTTCCCGCGGCCTGCTGCCGGCTCTGCGGCCTCTTCCGCGTCTTCGCCTTCGCCCTCAGACGAGTCGGA
TCTCCCTTTGGGCCGCCTCCCCGCATCGATACCGTCGACCTCGAGACCTAGAAAAACATGGAGCAATCAC
AAGTAGCAATACAGCAGCTACCAATGCTGATTGTGCCTGGCTAGAAGCACAAGAGGAGGAGGAGGTGGGT
TTTCCAGTCACACCTCAGGTACCTTTAAGACCAATGACTTACAAGGCAGCTGTAGATCTTAGCCACTTTT
TAAAAGAAAAGGGGGGACTGGAAGGGCTAATTCACTCCCAACGAAGACAAGATATCCTTGATCTGTGGAT
CTACCACACACAAGGCTACTTCCCTGATTGGCAGAACTACACACCAGGGCCAGGGATCAGATATCCACTG
ACCTTTGGATGGTGCTACAAGCTAGTACCAGTTGAGCAAGAGAAGGTAGAAGAAGCCAATGAAGGAGAGA
ACACCCGCTTGTTACACCCTGTGAGCCTGCATGGGATGGATGACCCGGAGAGAGAAGTATTAGAGTGGAG
GTTTGACAGCCGCCTAGCATTTCATCACATGGCCCGAGAGCTGCATCCGGACTGTACTGGGTCTCTCTGG
TTAGACCAGATCTGAGCCTGGGAGCTCTCTGGCTAACTAGGGAACCCACTGCTTAAGCCTCAATAAAGCT
TGCCTTGAGTGCTTCAAGTAGTGTGTGCCCGTCTGTTGTGTGACTCTGGTAACTAGAGATCCCTCAGACC
CTTTTAGTCAGTGTGGAAAATCTCTAGCAGGGCCCGTTTAAACCCGCTGATCAGCCTCGACTGTGCCTTC
TAGTTGCCAGCCATCTGTTGTTTGCCCCTCCCCCGTGCCTTCCTTGACCCTGGAAGGTGCCACTCCCACT
GTCCTTTCCTAATAAAATGAGGAAATTGCATCGCATTGTCTGAGTAGGTGTCATTCTATTCTGGGGGGTG
GGGTGGGGCAGGACAGCAAGGGGGAGGATTGGGAAGACAATAGCAGGCATGCTGGGGATGCGGTGGGCTC
TATGGCTTCTGAGGCGGAAAGAACCAGCTGGGGCTCTAGGGGGTATCCCC
[124 nt withheld, positions 7471-7594]
C
[91 nt withheld, positions 7596-7686]
A
[49 nt withheld, positions 7688-7736]
CCTTTGACGTTGGAGTCCACGTTCTTT
[37 nt withheld, positions 7764-7800]
ACCCTATCTCGGTCTATTCTTTTGATTTATAAGGGATTTTGCCGATTTCGGCCTATTGGTTAAAAAATGA
GCTGATTTAACAAAAATTTAACGCGAATTAATTCTGTGGAATGTGTGTCAGTTAGGGTGTGGAAAGTCCC
CAGGCTCCCCAGCAGGCAGAAGTATGCAAAGCATGCATCTCAATTAGTCAGCAACCAGGTGTGGAAAGTC
CCCAGGCTCCCCAGCAGGCAGAAGTATGCAAAGCATGCATCTCAATTAGTCAGCAACCATAGTCCCGCCC
CTAACTCCGCCCATCCCGCCCCTAACTCCGCCCAGTTCCGCCCATTCTCCGCCCCATGGCTGACTAATTT
TTTTTATTTATGCAGAGGCCGAGGCCGCCTCTGCCTCTGAGCTATTCCAGAAGTAGTGAGGAGGCTTTTT
TGGAGGCCTAGGCTTTTGCAAAAAGCTCCCGGGAGCTTGTATATCCATTTTCGGATCTGATCAGCACGTG
TTGACAATTAATCATCGGCATAGTATATCGGCATAGTATAATACGACAAGGTGAGGAACTAAACCATGGC
CAAGTTGACCAGTGCCGTTCCGGTGCTCACCGCGCGCGACGTCGCCGGAGCGGTCGAGTTCTGGACCGAC
CGGCTCGGGTTCTCCCGGGACTTCGTGGAGGACGACTTCGCCGGTGTGGTCCGGGACGACGTGACCCTGT
TCATCAGCGCGGTCCAGGACCAGGTGGTGCCGGACAACACCCTGGCCTGGGTGTGGGTGCGCGGCCTGGA
CGAGCTGTACGCCGAGTGGTCGGAGGTCGTGTCCACGAACTTCCGGGACGCCTCCGGGCCGGCCATGACC
GAGATCGGCGAGCAGCCGTGGGGGCGGGAGTTCGCCCTGCGCGACCCGGCCGGCAACTGCGTGCACTTCG
TGGCCGAGGAGCAGGACTGACACGTGCTACGAGATTTCGATTCCACCGCCGCCTTCTATGAAAGGTTGGG
CTTCGGAATCGTTTTCCGGGACGCCGGCTGGATGATCCTCCAGCGCGGGGATCTCATGCTGGAGTTCTTC
GCCCACCCCAACTTGTTTATTGCAGCTTATAATGGTTACAAATAAAGCAATAGCATCACAAATTTCACAA
ATAAAGCATTTTTTTCACTGCATTCTAGTTGTGGTTTGTCCAAACTCATCAATGTATCTTATCATGTCTG
TATACCGTCGACCTCTAGCTAGAGCTTGGCGTAATCATGGTCATAGCTGTTTCCTGTGTGAAATTGTTAT
CCGCTCACAATTCCACACAACATACGAGCCGGAAGCATAAAGTGTAAAGCCTGGGGTGCCTAATGAGTGA
GCTAACTCACATTAATTGCGTTGCGCTCACTGCCCGCTTTCCAGTCGGGAAACCTGTCGTGCCAGCTGCA
TTAATGAATCGGCCAACGCGCGGGGAGAGGCGGTTTGCGTATTGGGCGCTCTTCCGCTTCCTCGCTCACT
GACTCGCTGCGCTCGGTCGTTCGGCTGCGGCGAGCGGTATCAGCTCACTCAAAGGCGGTAATACGGTTAT
CCACAGAATCAGGGGATAACGCAGGAAAGAACATGTGAGCAAAAGGCCAGCAAAAGGCCAGGAACCGTAA
AAAGGCCGCGTTGCTGGCGTTTTTCCATAGGCTCCGCCCCCCTGACGAGCATCACAAAAATCGACGCTCA
AGTCAGAGGTGGCGAAACCCGACAGGACTATAAAGATACCAGGCGTTTCCCCCTGGAAGCTCCCTCGTGC
GCTCTCCTGTTCCGACCCTGCCGCTTACCGGATACCTGTCCGCCTTTCTCCCTTCGGGAAGCGTGGCGCT
TTCTCATAGCTCACGCTGTAGGTATCTCAGTTCGGTGTAGGTCGTTCGCTCCAAGCTGGGCTGTGTGCAC
GAACCCCCCGTTCAGCCCGACCGCTGCGCCTTATCCGGTAACTATCGTCTTGAGTCCAACCCGGTAAGAC
ACGACTTATCGCCACTGGCAGCAGCCACTGGTAACAGGATTAGCAGAGCGAGGTATGTAGGCGGTGCTAC
AGAGTTCTTGAAGTGGTGGCCTAACTACGGCTACACTAGAAGAACAGTATTTGGTATCTGCGCTCTGCTG
AAGCCAGTTACCTTCGGAAAAAGAGTTGGTAGCTCTTGATCCGGCAAACAAACCACCGCTGGTAGCGGTG
GTTTTTTTGTTTGCAAGCAGCAGATTACGCGCAGAAAAAAAGGATCTCAAGAAGATCCTTTGATCTTTTC
TACGGGGTCTGACGCTCAGTGGAACGAAAACTCACGTTAAGGGATTTTGGTCATGAGATTATCAAAAAGG
ATCTTCACCTAGATCCTTTTAAATTAAAAATGAAGTTTTAAATCAATCTAAAGTATATATGAGTAAACTT
GGTCTGACAGTTACCAATGCTTAATCAGTGAGGCACCTATCTCAGCGATCTGTCTATTTCGTTCATCCAT
AGTTGCCTGACTCCCCGTCGTGTAGATAACTACGATACGGGAGGGCTTACCATCTGGCCCCAGTGCTGCA
ATGATACCGCGAGACCCACGCTCACCGGCTCCAGATTTATCAGCAATAAACCAGCCAGCCGGAAGGGCCG
AGCGCAGAAGTGGTCCTGCAACTTTATCCGCCTCCATCCAGTCTATTAATTGTTGCCGGGAAGCTAGAGT
AAGTAGTTCGCCAGTTAATAGTTTGCGCAACGTTGTTGCCATTGCTACAGGCATCGTGGTGTCACGCTCG
TCGTTTGGTATGGCTTCATTCAGCTCCGGTTCCCAACGATCAAGGCGAGTTACATGATCCCCCATGTTGT
GCAAAAAAGCGGTTAGCTCCTTCGGTCCTCCGATCGTTGTCAGAAGTAAGTTGGCCGCAGTGTTATCACT
CATGGTTATGGCAGCACTGCATAATTCTCTTACTGTCATGCCATCCGTAAGATGCTTTTCTGTGACTGGT
GAGTACTCAACCAAGTCATTCTGAGAATAGTGTATGCGGCGACCGAGTTGCTCTTGCCCGGCGTCAATAC
GGGATAATACCGCGCCACATAGCAGAACTTTAAAAGTGCTCATCATTGGAAAACGTTCTTCGGGGCGAAA
ACTCTCAAGGATCTTACCGCTGTTGAGATCCAGTTCGATGTAACCCACTCGTGCACCCAACTGATCTTCA
GCATCTTTTACTTTCACCAGCGTTTCTGGGTGAGCAAAAACAGGAAGGCAAAATGCCGCAAAAAAGGGAA
TAAGGGCGACACGGAAATGTTGAATACTCATACTCTTCCTTTTTCAATATTATTGAAGCATTTATCAGGG
TTATTGTCTCATGAGCGGATACATATTTGAATGTATTTAGAAAAATAAACAAATAGGGGTTCCGCGCACA
TTTCCCCGAAAAGTGCCACCTGAC
Features (pLannotate 1.2.2; 32 found; start..end, strand, type, name):
     31..83      -  misc_feature   bom (fragment): basis of mobility region from pBR322
    238..617     +  enhancer       CMV enhancer: human cytomegalovirus immediate early enhancer
    618..817     +  promoter       CMV promoter: human cytomegalovirus (CMV) immediate early promoter
    835..1015    +  LTR            5' LTR (truncated): truncated 5' long terminal repeat (LTR) from HIV-1
   1062..1187    +  misc_feature   HIV-1 Ψ: packaging signal of human immunodeficiency virus type 1
   1171..1534    +  CDS            HIV-1 gag (fragment): gag protein from human immunodeficiency virus 1; gag
   1680..1913    +  misc_feature   RRE: The Rev response element (RRE) of HIV-1 allows for Rev-dependent mRNA export from the nucleus to the cytoplasm.
   2290..2390    +  CDS            Rev (fragment): human immunodeficiency virus 1 (HIV-1) Rev protein; rev; enhances nuclear export of unspliced and incompletely spliced viral mRNAs
   2440..2557    +  misc_feature   cPPT/CTS: central polypurine tract and central termination sequence of HIV-1
   2649..3860    +  promoter       UbC promoter: human ubiquitin C promoter
   3871..3904    -  misc_feature   MCS (fragment): pUC18/19 multiple cloning site
   3914..4630    +  CDS            EGFP: EGFP is a basic (constitutively fluorescent) green fluorescent protein published in 1996, derived from Aequorea victoria. It is reported to be a rapidly-maturing weak dimer with moderate acid sensitivity.
   4640..5848    +  CDS            PTEN: PTEN_HUMAN - Also known as MMAC1, TEP1. Experimental evidence at protein level: Swiss-Prot protein existence level 1. [Isoform alpha]: Functional kinase, like isoform 1 it antagonizes the PI3K-AKT/PKB signaling pathway. Plays a role in mitochondrial energetic metabolism by promoting COX activity and ATP production, via collaboration with isoform 1 in increasing protein levels of PINK1. From Homo sapiens (Human).
   5852..5876    +  misc_feature   MCS (fragment): pBluescript multiple cloning site
   5876..6464    +  misc_feature   WPRE: woodchuck hepatitis virus posttranscriptional regulatory element
   6401..6982    +  CDS            nef (fragment): NEF_HV1H2 - Experimental evidence at protein level: Swiss-Prot protein existence level 1. Extracellular Nef protein targets CD4(+) T-lymphocytes for apoptosis by interacting with CXCR4 surface receptors. From Human immunodeficiency virus type 1 group M subtype B (isolate HXB2) (HIV-1).
   6989..7169    +  LTR            5' LTR (truncated): truncated 5' long terminal repeat (LTR) from HIV-1
   7201..7425    +  polyA_signal   bGH poly(A) signal: bovine growth hormone polyadenylation signal
   7429..7450    +  promoter       SV40 promoter (fragment): SV40 enhancer and early promoter
   7471..7899    +  rep_origin     f1 ori (sequence partly withheld): f1 bacteriophage origin of replication; arrow indicates direction of (+) strand synthesis
   7913..8242    +  promoter       SV40 promoter: SV40 enhancer and early promoter
   8290..8337    +  promoter       EM7 promoter: synthetic bacterial promoter&nbsp
   8356..8730    +  CDS            BleoR: antibiotic-binding protein; Sh ble from Streptoalloteichus hindustanus; confers resistance to bleomycin, phleomycin, and Zeocin™
   8740..8865    +  CDS            ble (fragment): BLE_KLEPN - Experimental evidence at protein level: Swiss-Prot protein existence level 1. Binding protein with a strong affinity to the bleomycin family of antibiotics. Binds to CL990; an antimitotic-antibiotic compound. From Klebsiella pneumoniae.
   8860..8981    +  polyA_signal   SV40 poly(A) signal: SV40 polyadenylation signal
   9052..9074    -  protein_bind   lac operator (fragment): The lac repressor binds to the lac operator to inhibit transcription in E. coli. This inhibition can be relieved by adding lactose or isopropyl-β-D-thiogalactopyranoside (IPTG). lac repressor encoded by lacI
   9078..9108    -  promoter       lac promoter: promoter for the E. coli lac operon
   9123..9144    -  protein_bind   CAP binding site: CAP binding activates transcription in the presence of cAMP. E. coli catabolite activator protein
   9157..9249    -  CDS            lacI (fragment): lac repressor; lacI; The lac repressor binds to the lac operator to inhibit transcription in E. coli. This inhibition can be relieved by adding lactose or isopropyl-β-D-thiogalactopyranoside (IPTG).
   9432..10020   -  rep_origin     ori: high-copy-number ColE1/pMB1/pBR322/pUC origin of replication
  10191..11051   -  CDS            AmpR: β-lactamase; bla; confers resistance to ampicillin, carbenicillin, and related antibiotics
  11052..11156   -  promoter       AmpR promoter: bla
