[The description below was written by a language model from this plasmid's Addgene catalogue record and pLannotate feature annotations shown in this document.]
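Description:
FUG-PtenH93R is an HIV-1-based lentiviral transfer plasmid built on the FUGW backbone (about 11.2 kb in total) for overexpressing a human PTEN variant in mammalian cells. It is propagated in E. coli under ampicillin selection (AmpR with its bla promoter) from a ColE1/pUC-type origin. The catalogue lists it as low copy, although the origin itself is annotated as a high-copy type. The backbone also carries an f1 origin and a bleomycin/Zeocin resistance gene preceded by SV40 and EM7 promoters. This cassette lies outside the LTR-flanked region, so it would not be packaged into virus.

The viral genome is transcribed from a CMV enhancer/promoter fused to a truncated 5' LTR. It is followed by the Ψ packaging signal with a partial gag sequence, the Rev response element for nuclear export of the full-length RNA, and the cPPT/CTS, which aids nuclear import of the reverse-transcribed genome. The internal expression cassette uses the human ubiquitin C promoter to drive EGFP fused in frame to the N-terminus of human PTEN carrying the H93R substitution, an autism-associated mutation. A WPRE downstream of the fusion enhances transcript stability and expression. The cassette is closed by a truncated 3' LTR, with a bGH polyadenylation signal just beyond it.

After packaging with helper plasmids, which this construct does not supply, the virus delivers a fluorescently traceable mutant PTEN. Transduced cells can then be identified, and the subcellular localisation of the fusion protein can be followed. The associated publication concerns nuclear-excluded, autism-associated PTEN mutations and their effects on neuronal growth, which matches this use.
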