Addgene plasmid #140733: FUG-PtenH93R
Purpose: Lentiviral vector to overexpress the autism-associated PTEN mutation H93R as a GFP-PTEN fusion protein
Depositing lab: Bryan Luikart. Depositing organization: Dartmouth College and Medical School. Publication: Nuclear Excluded Autism-Associated Phosphatase and Tensin Homolog Mutations Dysregulate Neuronal Growth. Fricano-Kugler CJ, Getz SA, Williams MR, Zurawel AA, DeSpenza T Jr, Frazel PW, Li M, O'Malley AJ, Moen EL, Luikart BW. Biol Psychiatry. 2018 Aug 15;84(4):265-277. doi: 10.1016/j.biopsych.2017.11.025. Epub 2017 Dec 2. PubMed 29373119.
Backbone
  Vector backbone: FUGW
  Backbone size w/o insert (bp): 9248
  Total vector size (bp): 11183
  Vector type: Mammalian Expression, Lentiviral
Growth in bacteria
  Bacterial resistance: Ampicillin, 100 μg/mL
  Growth temperature: 37°C
  Growth strain: NEB Stable
  Copy number: Low Copy
Gene/Insert
  Gene/Insert name: GFP-PTEN
  Species: H. sapiens (human)
  Insert size (bp): 1935
  Mutation: H93R
  Entrez Gene: PTEN (a.k.a. 10q23del, BZS, CWS1, DEC, GLM2, MHAM, MMAC1, PTEN1, PTENbeta, TEP1)
  Promoter: hUbiC
  Tag / fusion protein: GFP (N terminal on insert)
  Cloning method: Restriction Enzyme; 5′ cloning site BsrG1 (not destroyed); 3′ cloning site EcoR1 (not destroyed)
  Sequencing primers: 5′ GFP Down; 3′ WRE up
Resource information
  A portion of this plasmid was derived from a plasmid made by: Insert from Alonzo Ross
Terms and licenses: Academic/Nonprofit Terms; Industry Terms: Not Available to Industry
How to cite: FUG-PtenH93R was a gift from Bryan Luikart (Addgene plasmid # 140733 ; http://n2t.net/addgene:140733 ; RRID:Addgene_140733)
